Addgene plasmid #21502: pGST2-ALIX (795-811)
Depositing lab: James Hurley. Depositing organization: National Institute of Diabetes & Digestive & Kidney Diseases (NIDDK). Publication: Midbody targeting of the ESCRT machinery by a noncanonical coiled coil in CEP55. Lee HH, Elia N, Ghirlando R, Lippincott-Schwartz J, Hurley JH. Science. 2008 Oct 24. 322(5901):576-80. 10.1126/science.1162042 PubMed 18948538.
Backbone
  Vector backbone: pGST2
  Backbone size w/o insert (bp): 5000
  Vector type: Bacterial Expression
Growth in bacteria
  Bacterial resistance: Ampicillin, 100 μg/mL
  Growth temperature: 37°C
  Growth strain: DH5alpha
  Copy number: High Copy
Gene/Insert
  Gene/Insert name: ALIX (alt name: PDCD6IP)
  Species: H. sapiens (human)
  Insert size (bp): 54
  Mutation: none
  Entrez Gene: PDCD6IP (a.k.a. AIP1, ALIX, DRIP4, HP95, MCPH29)
  Tag / fusion protein: GST (N terminal on backbone)
  Cloning method: Restriction Enzyme; 5′ cloning site BamHI (not destroyed); 3′ cloning site XhoI (not destroyed)
  Sequencing primers: 5′ GTA TAT AGC ATG GCC TTT GCA GGG CTG G
Terms and licenses: Academic/Nonprofit Terms; Industry Terms: Not Available to Industry
How to cite: pGST2-ALIX (795-811) was a gift from James Hurley (Addgene plasmid # 21502 ; http://n2t.net/addgene:21502 ; RRID:Addgene_21502)
