[The description below was written by a language model from this plasmid's Addgene catalogue record.]
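Description:
pGST2-ALIX (795-811) is a bacterial expression plasmid built on the pGST2 backbone (about 5 kb without insert) that produces a short fragment of human ALIX (gene PDCD6IP, also known as AIP1) fused to an N-terminal glutathione S-transferase tag supplied by the vector. The insert is only 54 bp, corresponding by name to residues 795–811 of ALIX with no recorded mutations, and was placed between BamHI and XhoI sites, both of which remain intact so the fragment can be excised or exchanged. The plasmid is maintained at high copy number in E. coli and selected with ampicillin. The record does not state the promoter driving the fusion, the origin of replication, or whether a protease cleavage site separates GST from the peptide, and no feature table is available to confirm these details.

The design is typical for making a small peptide tractable: a 17-residue segment would be difficult to express and purify on its own, whereas fusion to GST gives a soluble, stable carrier protein that can be captured on glutathione resin for purification or used directly as bait in pull-down and binding assays. The associated publication concerns recruitment of the ESCRT machinery to the midbody through a noncanonical coiled coil in CEP55, so this construct was most likely used to produce the ALIX segment for studying its interaction with CEP55. The record itself does not spell out the specific experiments performed with it.
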