>Addgene plasmid #21502 | pGST2-ALIX (795-811) | addgene partial sequence | sequence record 27439 | 21502 with pGEX-5
AAATCGATACGACCGAAAACCTGTATTTTCAGGGCGCCATGGGATCCCCACCACAGGCCCAAGGCCCACC
ATACCCAACGTACCCAGGCTATCCAGGCTGACTCGAGCGGCCGCATCGTGACTGACTGACGATCTGCCTC
GCGCGTTTCGGTGATGACGGTGAAAACCTCTGACACATGCAGCTCCCGGAGACGGTCACAGCTTGTCTGT
AAGCGGATGCCGGGAGCAGACAAGCCCGTCAGGGCGCGTCAGCGGGTGTTGGCGGGTGTCGGGGCGCAGC
CATGACCCAGTCACGTAGCGATAGCGGAGTGTATAATTCTTGAAGACGAAAGGGCCTCGTGATACGCCTA
TTTTTATAGGTTAATGTCATGATAATAATGGTTTCTTAGACGTCAGGTGGCACTTTTCGGGGAAATGTGC
GCGGAACCCCTATTTGTTTATTTTTCTAAATACATTCAAATATGTATCCGCTCATGAGACAATAACCCTG
ATAAATGCTTCAATAATATTGAAAAAGGAAGAGTATGAGTATTCAACATTTCCGTGTCGCCCTTATTCCC
TTTTTTGCGGCATTTTGCCTTCCTGTTTTTGCTCACCCAGAAACGCTGGTGAAAGTAAAAGATGCTGAAG
ATCAGTTGGGTGCACGAGTGGGTTACATCGAACTGGATCTCAACAGGCGGTAAGATCCTTGAGAGTTTT
